Addgene plasmid #152701: pGBW-m4133164
Purpose: Mammalian expression plasmid for SARS-CoV-2 nsp8
Depositing lab: Ginkgo Bioworks & Benjie Chen. Depositing organization: Ginkgo Bioworks.
Backbone
  Vector backbone: pTwist_CMV_Hygro_6
  Backbone size w/o insert (bp): 6525
  Vector type: Mammalian Expression
  Selectable markers: Hygromycin
Growth in bacteria
  Bacterial resistance: Ampicillin, 100 μg/mL
  Growth temperature: 37°C
  Growth strain: DH5alpha
  Copy number: High Copy
Gene/Insert
  Gene/Insert name: SARS-CoV-2 nsp8
  Species: Severe acute respiratory syndrome coronavirus 2
  Insert size (bp): 593
  Mutation: wt
  Entrez Gene: ORF1ab (a.k.a. GU280_gp01)
  Promoter: CMV
  Tag / fusion protein: Cleavable TEV;S-tag (C terminal on backbone)
  Cloning method: Unknown
Resource information
  A portion of this plasmid was derived from a plasmid made by: GinkgoBioworks
Depositor comments: NCBI reference sequence: YP_009725304.1
How to cite: pGBW-m4133164 was a gift from Ginkgo Bioworks & Benjie Chen (Addgene plasmid # 152701 ; http://n2t.net/addgene:152701 ; RRID:Addgene_152701)
