[The description below was written by a language model from this plasmid's Addgene catalogue record and pLannotate feature annotations shown in this document.]
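Description:
pGBW-m4133164 is a mammalian expression plasmid for wild-type SARS-CoV-2 nsp8, a non-structural protein released from the viral ORF1ab (pp1a/pp1ab) replicase polyprotein. It is built on the pTwist_CMV_Hygro_6 backbone, and the full sequence is about 7.2 kb. In bacteria it replicates from a high-copy ColE1/pUC-type origin and is selected with ampicillin through an intact AmpR (β-lactamase) gene. For selection in mammalian cells, a separate cassette places a hygromycin B phosphotransferase gene under the human ubiquitin C promoter, followed by a synthetic poly(A) signal.

The roughly 0.6 kb nsp8 coding sequence sits downstream of the CMV immediate-early enhancer and promoter and is followed by an SV40 polyadenylation signal. The annotation software labels this open reading frame, which spans the numbering origin of the circular sequence, as a fragment of the SARS-CoV-2 replicase polyprotein 1a. The accompanying text about nsp10 function is generic polyprotein annotation and does not describe this insert, which the catalogue entry identifies as nsp8. According to the catalogue entry, the backbone supplies a C-terminal S-tag preceded by a TEV protease cleavage site, which would allow detection or affinity capture and later tag removal. These tag elements are not individually annotated in the feature table.

The expression unit and the bacterial elements are flanked by 5' and 3' β-globin insulator elements and by bacterial rrnG and T7 transcription terminators, which help isolate the cassettes from transcriptional read-through and neighbouring regulatory influence. The record supports use for transient or hygromycin-selected stable expression of tagged nsp8 in mammalian cells. It does not state any more specific application.
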