Features (pLannotate 1.2.2; 19 found; start..end, strand, type, name):
    736..857     -  polyA_signal   SV40 poly(A) signal: SV40 polyadenylation signal
    880..949     -  CDS            large T antigen (fragment): large T antigen from SV40 (simian virus 40)
    972..1018    +  terminator     T7 terminator: transcription terminator for bacteriophage T7 RNA polymerase
   1048..1184    +  terminator     rrnG terminator: transcription terminator from the E. coli ribosomal RNA rrnG operon (Albrechtsen et al., 1991)
   1229..1300    +  misc_feature   3' β-globin insulator: insulator downstream of the human β-globin locus (Farrell et al., 2002)
   1526..2114    -  rep_origin     ori: high-copy-number ColE1/pMB1/pBR322/pUC origin of replication
   2286..2350    -  CDS            bla(M) (fragment): β-lactamase lacking the signal sequence; bla(M); allows cytosolic expression of β-lactamase
   2614..3823    +  promoter       UbC promoter: human ubiquitin C promoter
   3833..4854    +  CDS            HygR (fragment): hygromycin B phosphotransferase confers resistance to hygromycin
   4882..4930    +  polyA_signal   poly(A) signal: synthetic polyadenylation signal
   5196..6056    +  CDS            AmpR: β-lactamase; bla; confers resistance to ampicillin, carbenicillin, and related antibiotics
   6069..6205    +  terminator     rrnG terminator: transcription terminator from the E. coli ribosomal RNA rrnG operon (Albrechtsen et al., 1991)
   6350..6421    +  misc_feature   5' β-globin insulator: insulator upstream of the human β-globin locus (Farrell et al., 2002)
   6426..6472    -  terminator     T7 terminator: transcription terminator for bacteriophage T7 RNA polymerase
   6490..6538    -  polyA_signal   poly(A) signal: synthetic polyadenylation signal
   6619..6922    +  enhancer       CMV enhancer: human cytomegalovirus immediate early enhancer
   6995..7012    -  promoter       CMV promoter (fragment): human cytomegalovirus (CMV) immediate early promoter
   7075..7126    +  promoter       CMVd2 promoter: truncated human cytomegalovirus (CMV) immediate early promoter that yields moderately reduced expression relative to the full-length promoter
   7192..607     +  CDS            R1A_SARS2 (fragment) (across the origin): Experimental evidence at protein level: Swiss-Prot protein existence level 1. [Non-structural protein 10]: Plays a pivotal role in viral transcription by stimulating both nsp14 3'-5' exoribonuclease and nsp16 2'-O-methyltransferase activities. Therefore plays an essential role in viral mRNAs cap methylation. From Severe acute respiratory syndrome coronavirus 2 (2019-nCoV) (SARS-CoV-2).
>Addgene plasmid #152701 | pGBW-m4133164 | depositor full sequence | sequence record 295713 | Full Sequence
CACCATGGCAATTGCCTCAGAATTTAGTTCCCTCCCCTCGTACGCTGCGTTCGCTACCGCCCAAGAGGCA
TATGAGCAGGCCGTAGCCAACGGGGACAGCGAAGTGGTTCTTAAGAAACTGAAGAAATCTTTGAATGTGG
CAAAGAGCGAGTTTGATCGGGACGCGGCAATGCAGAGGAAGCTGGAAAAAATGGCTGATCAGGCTATGAC
ACAGATGTACAAACAAGCCCGATCCGAGGACAAGAGAGCTAAAGTCACTTCTGCCATGCAAACGATGCTA
TTCACCATGTTACGTAAGCTGGATAACGACGCACTCAATAACATAATCAATAACGCCCGCGATGGTTGTG
TGCCATTGAATATCATTCCTCTTACTACAGCGGCCAAGCTGATGGTCGTTATCCCGGACTATAACACATA
CAAAAATACCTGCGACGGCACCACTTTCACGTATGCTAGCGCCCTGTGGGAAATACAGCAGGTAGTGGAT
GCCGATTCAAAGATTGTGCAGCTTAGTGAGATCTCCATGGACAACAGTCCCAACTTGGCTTGGCCTTTAA
TCGTCACAGCTCTCAGAGCCAATAGCGCAGTTAAACTGCAAGAAAACCTTTACTTTCAGTCGAAAGAAAC
CGCGGCAGCTAAGTTCGAGAGGCAGCACATGGACAGTTAAGGATCCGCAGGCCTCTGCTAGCTTGACTGA
CTGAGATACAGCGTACCTTCAGCTCACAGACATGATAAGATACATTGATGAGTTTGGACAAACCACAACT
AGAATGCAGTGAAAAAAATGCTTTATTTGTGAAATTTGTGATGCTATTGCTTTATTTGTAACCATTATAA
GCTGCAATAAACAAGTTAACAACAACAATTGCATTCATTTTATGTTTCAGGTTCAGGGGGAGGTGTGGGA
GGTTTTTTAAAGCAAGTAAAACCTCTACAAATGTGGTATTGGCCCATCTCTATCGGTATCGTAGCATAAC
CCCTTGGGGCCTCTAAACGGGTCTTGAGGGGTTTTTTGTGCCCCTCGGGCCGGATTGCTATCTACCGGCA
TTGGCGCAGAAAAAAATGCCTGATGCGACGCTGCGCGTCTTATACTCCCACATATGCCAGATTCAGCAAC
GGATACGGCTTCCCCAACTTGCCCACTTCCATACGTGTCCTCCTTACCAGAAATTTATCCTTAAGGTCGT
CAGCTATCCTGCAGGCGATCTCTCGATTTCGATCAAGACATTCCTTTAATGGTCTTTTCTGGACACCACT
AGGGGTCAGAAGTAGTTCATCAAACTTTCTTCCCTCCCTAATCTCATTGGTTACCTTGGGCTATCGAAAC
TTAATTAACCAGTCAAGTCAGCTACTTGGCGAGATCGACTTGTCTGGGTTTCGACTACGCTCAGAATTGC
GTCAGTCAAGTTCGATCTGGTCCTTGCTATTGCACCCGTTCTCCGATTACGAGTTTCATTTAAATCATGT
GAGCAAAAGGCCAGCAAAAGGCCAGGAACCGTAAAAAGGCCGCGTTGCTGGCGTTTTTCCATAGGCTCCG
CCCCCCTGACGAGCATCACAAAAATCGACGCTCAAGTCAGAGGTGGCGAAACCCGACAGGACTATAAAGA
TACCAGGCGTTTCCCCCTGGAAGCTCCCTCGTGCGCTCTCCTGTTCCGACCCTGCCGCTTACCGGATACC
TGTCCGCCTTTCTCCCTTCGGGAAGCGTGGCGCTTTCTCATAGCTCACGCTGTAGGTATCTCAGTTCGGT
GTAGGTCGTTCGCTCCAAGCTGGGCTGTGTGCACGAACCCCCCGTTCAGCCCGACCGCTGCGCCTTATCC
GGTAACTATCGTCTTGAGTCCAACCCGGTAAGACACGACTTATCGCCACTGGCAGCAGCCACTGGTAACA
GGATTAGCAGAGCGAGGTATGTAGGCGGTGCTACAGAGTTCTTGAAGTGGTGGCCTAACTACGGCTACAC
TAGAAGAACAGTATTTGGTATCTGCGCTCTGCTGAAGCCAGTTACCTTCGGAAAAAGAGTTGGTAGCTCT
TGATCCGGCAAACAAACCACCGCTGGTAGCGGTGGTTTTTTTGTTTGCAAGCAGCAGATTACGCGCAGAA
AAAAAGGATCTCAAGAAGATCCTTTGATCTTTTCTACGGGGTCTGACGCTCAGTGGAACGAAAACTCACG
TTAAGGGATTTTGGTCATGAGATTATCAAAAAGGATCTTCACCTAGATCCTTTTAAATTAAAAATGAAGT
TTTAAATCAATCTAAAGTATATATGAGTAAACTTGGTCTGACAGTTACCAATGCTTAATCAGTGAGGCAC
CTATCTCAGCGATCTGTCTATTTCGTTCATCCATAGTTGCATTTAAATTTCCGAACTCTCCAAGGCCCTC
GTCGGAAAATCTTCAAACCTTTCGTCCGATCCATCTTGCAGGCTACCTCTCGAACGAACTATCGCAAGTC
TCTTGGCCGGCCTTGCGCCTTGGCTATTGCTTGGCAGCGCCTATCGCCAGGTATTACTCCAATCCCGAAT
ATCCGAGATCGGGATCACCCGAGAGAAGTTCAACCTACATCCTCAATCCCGATCTATCCGAGATCCGAGG
AATATCGAAATCGGGGCGCGCCTGGCCTCCGCGCCGGGTTTTGGCGCCTCCCGCGGGCGCCCCCCTCGTC
ACGGCGAGCGCTGCCACGTCAGACGAAGGGCGCAGGAGCGTCCTGATCCTTCCGCCCGGACGCTCAGGAC
AGCGGCCCGCTGCTCATAAGACTCGGCCTTAGAACCCCAGTATCAGCAGAAGGACATTTTAGGACGGGAC
TTGGGTGACTCTAGGGCACTGGTTTTCTTTCCAGAGAGCGGAACAGGCGAGGAAAAGTAGTCCCTTCTCG
GCGATTCTGCGGAGGGATCTCCGTGGGGCGGTGAACGCCGATGATTATATAAGGACGCGCCGGGTGTGGC
ACAGCTAGTTCCGTCGCAGCCGGGATTTGGGTCGCGGTTCTTGTTTGTGGATCGCTGTGATCGTCACTTG
GTGAGTAGCGGGCTGCTGGGCTGGCCGGGGCTTTCGTGGCCGCCGGGCCGCTCGGTGGGACGGAAGCGTG
TGGAGAGACCGCCAAGGGCTGTAGTCTGGGTCCGCGAGCAAGGTTGCCCTGAACTGGGGGTTGGGGGGAG
CGCAGCAAAATGGCGGCTGTTCCCGAGTCTTGAATGGAAGACGCTTGTGAGGCGGGCTGTGAGGTCGTTG
AAACAAGGTGGGGGGCATGGTGGGCGGCAAGAACCCAAGGTCTTGAGCCCTTCGCTAATGCGGGAAAGCT
CTTATTCGGGTGAGATGGGCTGGGCACCATCTGGGGACCCTGACGTGAAGTTTGTCACTGACTGGAGAAC
TCGGTTTGTCGTCTGTTGCGGGGGCGGCAGTTATGGCGGTGCCGTTGGGCAGTGCACCCGTACCTTTGGG
AGCGCGCGCCCTCGTCGTGTCGTGACGTCACCCGTTCTGTTGGCTTATAATGCAGGGTGGGGCCACCTGC
CGGTAGGTGTGCGGTAGGCTTTTCTCCGTCGCAGGACGCAGGGTTCGGGCCTAGGGTAGGCTCTCCTGAA
TCGACAGGCGCCGGACCTCTGGTGAGGGGAGGGATAAGTGAGGCGTCAGTTTCTTTGGTCGGTTTTATGT
ACCTATCTTCTTAAGTAGCTGAAGCTCCGGTTTTGAACTATGCGCTCGGGGTTGGCGAGTGTGTTTTGTG
AAGTTTTTTAGGCACCTTTTGAAATGTAATCATTTGGGTCAATATGTAATTTTCAGTGTTAGACTTGTAA
ATTGTCCGCTAAATTCTGGCCGTTTTTGGCTTTTTTGTTAGACAACATGGGTAAAAAGCCTGAACTCACC
GCGACGTCTGTCGAGAAGTTTCTGATCGAAAAGTTCGACAGCGTCTCCGACCTGATGCAGCTCTCGGAGG
GCGAAGAATCTCGTGCTTTCAGCTTCGATGTAGGAGGGCGTGGATATGTCCTGCGGGTAAATAGCTGCGC
CGATGGTTTCTACAAAGATCGTTATGTTTATCGGCACTTTGCATCCGCCGCGCTCCCGATTCCGGAAGTG
CTTGACATTGGGGAGTTCAGCGAGAGCCTGACCTATTGCATCTCCCGCCGTGCACAGGGTGTCACGTTGC
AAGACCTGCCTGAAACCGAACTGCCCGCTGTTCTGCAGCCGGTCGCGGAGGCAATGGATGCCATCGCTGC
CGCCGATCTTAGCCAGACGAGCGGGTTCGGCCCATTCGGACCGCAAGGAATCGGTCAATACACTACATGG
CGTGATTTCATATGCGCGATTGCTGATCCCCATGTGTATCACTGGCAAACTGTGATGGACGACACCGTCA
GTGCGTCCGTCGCGCAGGCTCTCGATGAGCTGATGCTTTGGGCCGAGGACTGCCCCGAAGTCCGGCACCT
CGTGCACGCGGATTTCGGCTCCAACAATGTCCTGACGGACAATGGCCGCATAACAGCGGTCATTGACTGG
AGCGAGGCGATGTTCGGGGATTCCCAATACGAGGTCGCCAACATCTTCTTCTGGAGGCCGTGGTTGGCTT
GTATGGAGCAGCAGACGCGCTACTTCGAGCGGAGGCATCCGGAGCTTGCAGGATCGCCCCGGCTCCGGGC
GTATATGCTCCGCATTGGTCTTGACCAACTCTATCAGAGCTTGGTTGACGGCAATTTCGATGATGCAGCT
TGGGCGCAGGGTCGATGCGACGCAATCGTCCGATCCGGAGCCGGGACTGTCGGGCGTACACAAATCGCCC
GCAGAAGCGCCGCCGTCTGGACCGATGGCTGTGTAGAAGTACTCGCCGATAGTGGAAACCGACGCCCCAG
CACTCGTCCGAGGGCAAAGGAATAAGCTAGTATGTAAGCCTAGTCTTAGATAATAAAATCGCTATCCATC
GAAGATGGATGTGTGTTGGTTTTTTGTGTGTGTAACGCTAGGCGCGCCTGGTGTACCGAGAACGATCCTC
TCAGTGCGAGTCTCGACGATCCATATCGTTGCTTGGCAGTCAGCCAGTCGGAATCCAGCTTGGGACCCAG
GAAGTCCAATCGTCAGATATTGTACTCAAGCCTGGTCACGGCAGCGTACCGATCTGTTTAAACCTAGATA
TTGATAGTCTGATCGGTCAACGTATAATCGAGTCCTAGCTTTTGCAAACATCTATCAAGAGACAGGATCA
GCAGGAGGCTTTCGCATGAGTATTCAACATTTCCGTGTCGCCCTTATTCCCTTTTTTGCGGCATTTTGCC
TTCCTGTTTTTGCTCACCCAGAAACGCTGGTGAAAGTAAAAGATGCTGAAGATCAGTTGGGTGCGCGAGT
GGGTTACATCGAACTGGATCTCAACAGCGGTAAGATCCTTGAGAGTTTTCGCCCCGAAGAACGCTTTCCA
ATGATGAGCACTTTTAAAGTTCTGCTATGTGGCGCGGTATTATCCCGTATTGACGCCGGGCAAGAGCAAC
TCGGTCGCCGCATACACTATTCTCAGAATGACTTGGTTGAGTATTCACCAGTCACAGAAAAGCATCTTAC
GGATGGCATGACAGTAAGAGAATTATGCAGTGCTGCCATAACCATGAGTGATAACACTGCGGCCAACTTA
CTTCTGACAACGATTGGAGGACCGAAGGAGCTAACCGCTTTTTTGCACAACATGGGGGATCATGTAACTC
GCCTTGATCGTTGGGAACCGGAGCTGAATGAAGCCATACCAAACGACGAGCGTGACACCACGATGCCTGT
AGCAATGGCAACAACCTTGCGTAAACTATTAACTGGCGAACTACTTACTCTAGCTTCCCGGCAACAGTTG
ATAGACTGGATGGAGGCGGATAAAGTTGCAGGACCACTTCTGCGCTCGGCCCTTCCGGCTGGCTGGTTTA
TTGCTGATAAATCTGGAGCCGGTGAGCGTGGGTCTCGCGGTATCATTGCAGCACTGGGGCCAGATGGTAA
GCCCTCCCGTATCGTAGTTATCTACACGACGGGGAGTCAGGCAACTATGGATGAACGAAATAGACAGATC
GCTGAGATAGGTGCCTCACTGATTAAGCATTGGTAACCGATTCTAGGTGCATTGGCGCAGAAAAAAATGC
CTGATGCGACGCTGCGCGTCTTATACTCCCACATATGCCAGATTCAGCAACGGATACGGCTTCCCCAACT
TGCCCACTTCCATACGTGTCCTCCTTACCAGAAATTTATCCTTAAGATCGTTTAAACTCGACTCTGGCTC
TATCGAATCTCCGTCGTTTCGAGCTTACGCGAACAGCCGTGGCGCTCATTTGCTCGTCGGGCATCGAATC
TCGTCAGCTATCGTCAGCTTACCTTTTTGGCAGCGATCGCGGCTCCCGACATCTTGGACCATTAGCTCCA
CAGGTATCTTCTTCCCTCTAGTGGTCATAACAGCAGCTTCAGCTACCTCTCAATTCAAAAAACCCCTCAA
GACCCGTTTAGAGGCCCCAAGGGGTTATGCTATCAATCGTTGCGTTACACACACAAAAAACCAACACACA
TCCATCTTCGATGGATAGCGATTTTATTATCTAACTGCTGATCGAGTGTAGCCAGATCTAGTAATCAATT
ACGGGGTCATTAGTTCATAGCCCATATATGGAGTTCCGCGTTACATAACTTACGGTAAATGGCCCGCCTG
GCTGACCGCCCAACGACCCCCGCCCATTGACGTCAATAATGACGTATGTTCCCATAGTAACGCCAATAGG
GACTTTCCATTGACGTCAATGGGTGGAGTATTTACGGTAAACTGCCCACTTGGCAGTACATCAAGTGTAT
CATATGCCAAGTACGCCCCCTATTGACGTCAATGACGGTAAATGGCCCGCCTGGCATTATGCCCAGTACA
TGACCTTATGGGACTTTCCTACTTGGCAGTACATCTACGTATTAGTCATCGCTATTACCATGCTGATGCG
GTTTTGGCAGTACATCAATGGGCGTGGATAGCGGTTTGACTCACGGGGATTTCCAAGTCTCCACCCCATT
GACGTCAATGGGAGTTTGTTTTGGCACCAAAATCAACGGGACTTTCCAAAATGTCGTAACAACTCCGCCC
CATTGACGCAAATGGGCGGTAGGCGTGTACGGTGGGAGGTCTATATAAGCAGAGCTGGTTTAGTGAACCG
TCAGATCAGATCTTTGTCGATCCTACCATCCACTCGACACACCCGCCAGCGGCCGC
